>Addgene plasmid #57846 | mKO-LaminB1-10 | depositor partial sequence | sequence record 88997 | insert sequence
GACGTCAGATCCGCTAGCGCTACCGGTACCATGGTGAGTGTGATTAAACCAGAGATGAAGATGAGGTACT
ACATGGACGGCTCCGTCAATGGGCATGAGTTCACAATTGAAGGTGAAGGCACAGGCAGACCTTACGAGGG
ACATCAAGAGATGACACTACGCGTCACAATGGCCAAGGGCGGGCCAATGCCTTTCGCGTTTGACTTAGTG
TCACACGTGTTCTGTTACGGCCACAGACCTTTTACTAAATATCCAGAAGAGATACCAGACTATTTCAAAC
AAGCATTTCCTGAAGGCCTGTCATGGGAAAGGTCGTTGGAGTTCGAAGATGGTGGGTCCGCTTCAGTCAG
TGCGCATATAAGCCTTAGAGGAAACACCTTCTACCACAAATCCAAATTTACTGGGGTTAACTTTCCTGCC
GATGGTCCTATCATGCAAAACCAAAGTGTTGATTGGGAGCCATCAACCGAGAAAATTACTGCCAGCGACG
GAGTTCTGAAGGGTGATGTTACGATGTACCTAAAACTTGAAGGAGGCGGCAATCACAAATGCCAATTCAA
GACTACTTACAAGGCGGCAAAAAAGATTCTTAAAATGCCAGGAAGCCATTACATCAGCCATCGCCTCGTC
AGGAAAACCGAAGGCAACATTACTGAGCTGGTAGAAGATGCAGTAGCTCATTCCTCCGGACTCAGATCTC
GAGCTCAAGCTTCGATGGCGACTGCGACCCCCGTGCCGCCGCGGATGGGCAGCCGCGCTGGCGGCCCCAC
CACGCCGCTGAGCCCCACGCGCCTGTCGCGGCTCCAGGAGAAGGAGGAGCTGCGCGAGCTCAATGACCGG
CTGGCGGTGTACATCGACAAGGTGCGCAGCCTGGAGACGGAGAACAGCGCGCTGCAGCTGCAGGTGACGG
AGCGCGAGGAGGTGCGCGGCCGTGAGCTCACCGGCCTCAAGGCGCTCTACGAGACCGAGCTGGCCGACGC
GCGACGCGCGCTCGACGACACGGCCCGCGAGCGCGCCAAGCTGCAGATCGAGCTGGGCAAGTGCAAGGCG
GAACACGACCAGCTGCTCCTCAACTATGCTAAGAAGGAATCTGATCTTAATGGCGCCCAGATCAAGCTTC
GAGAATATGAAGCAGCACTCAATTCGAAAGATGCAGCTCTTGCTACTGCACTTGGTGACAAAAAAAGTTT
AGAGGGAGATTTGGAGGATCTGAAGGATCAGATTGCCCAGTTGGAAGCCTCCTTAGCTGCAGCCAAAAAA
CAGTTAGCAGATGAAACTTTACTTAAAGTAGATTTGGAGAATCGTTGTCAGAGCCTTACTGAGGACTTGG
AGTTTCGCAAAAGCATGTATGAAGAGGAGATTAACGAGACCAGAAGGAAGCATGAAACGCGCTTGGTAGA
GGTGGATTCTGGGCGTCAAATTGAGTATGAGTACAAGCTGGCGCAAGCCCTTCATGAGATGAGAGAGCAA
CATGATGCCCAAGTGAGGCTGTATAAGGAGGAGCTGGAGCAGACTTACCATGCCAAACTTGAGAATGCCA
GACTGTCATCAGAGATGAATACTTCTACTGTCAACAGTGCCAGGGAAGAACTGATGGAAAGCCGCATGAG
AATTGAGAGCCTTTCATCCCAGCTTTCTAATCTACAGAAAGAGTCTAGAGCATGTTTGGAAAGGATTCAA
GAATTAGAGGACTTGCTTGCTAAAGAAAAAGACAACTCTCGTCGCATGCTGACAGACAAAGAGAGAGAGA
TGGCGGAAATAAGGGATCAAATGCAGCAACAGCTGAATGACTATGAACAGCTTCTTGATGTAAAGTTAGC
CCTGGACATGGAAATCAGTGCTTACAGGAAACTCTTAGAAGGCGAAGAAGAGAGGTTGAAGCTGTCTCCA
AGCCCTTCTTCCCGTGTGACAGTATCCCGAGCATCCTCAAGTCGTAGTGTACGTACAACTAGAGGAAAGC
GGAAGAGGGTTGATGTGGAAGAATCAGAGGCGAGTAGTAGTGTTAGCATCTCTCATTCCGCCTCAGCCAC
TGGAAATGTTTGCATCGAAGAAATTGATGTTGATGGGAAATTTATCCGCTTGAAGAACACTTCTGAACAG
GATCAACCAATGGGAGGCTGGGAGATGATCAGAAAAATTGGAGACACATCAGTCAGTTATAAATATACCT
CAAGATATGTGCTGAAGGCAGGCCAGACTGTTACAATTTGGGCTGCAAACGCTGGTGTCACAGCCAGCCC
CCCAACTGACCTCATCTGGAAGAACCAGAACTCGTGGGGCACTGGCGAAGATGTGAAGGTTATATTGAAA
AATTCTCAGGGAGAGGAGGTTGCTCAAAGAAGTACAGTCTTTAAAACAACCATACCTGAAGAAGAGGAGG
AGGAGGAAGAAGCAGCTGGAGTGGTTGTTGAGGAAGAACTTTTCCACCAGCAGGGAACCCCAAGAGCATC
CAATAGAAGCTGTGCAATTATGTAGGGATCCACCG
