>Addgene plasmid #57846 | mKO-LaminB1-10 | addgene partial sequence | sequence record 108596 | CMV-F 5'-CGCAAATGGGCGGTAGGCGTG-3'
GCTTTAGCGAGCTGGTTTAGTGAACCGTCAGATCCGCTAGCGCTACCGGTACCATGGTGAGTGTGATTAA
ACCAGAGATGAAGATGAGGTACTACATGGACGGCTCCGTCAATGGGCATGAGTTCACAATTGAAGGTGAA
GGCACAGGCAGACCTTACGAGGGACATCAAGAGATGACACTACGCGTCACAATGGCCAAGGGCGGGCCAA
TGCCTTTCGCGTTTGACTTAGTGTCACACGTGTTCTGTTACGGCCACAGACCTTTTACTAAATATCCAGA
AGAGATACCAGACTATTTCAAACAAGCATTTCCTGAAGGCCTGTCATGGGAAAGGTCGTTGGAGTTCGAA
GATGGTGGGTCCGCTTCAGTCAGTGCGCATATAAGCCTTAGAGGAAACACCTTCTACCACAAATCCAAAT
TTACTGGGGTTAACTTTCCTGCCGATGGTCCTATCATGCAAAACCAAAGTGTTGATTGGGAGCCATCAAC
CGAGAAAATTACTGCCAGCGACGGAGTTCTGAAGGGTGATGTTACGATGTACCTAAAACTTGAAGGAGGC
GGCAATCACAAATGCCAATTCAAGACTACTTACAAGGCGGCAAAAAAGATTCTTAAAATGCCAGGAAGCC
ATTACATCAGCCATCGCCTCGTCAGGAAAACCGAAGGCAACATTACTGAGCTGGTAGAAGATGCAGTAGC
TCATTCCTCCGGACTCAGATCTCGAGCTCAAGCTTCGATGGCGACTGCGACCCCCGTGCCGCCGCGGATG
GGCAGCCGCGCTGGCGGCCCCACCACGCCGCTGAGCCCCACGCGCCTGTCGCGGCTCCAGGAGAAGGAGG
AGCTGCGCGAGCTCAATGACCGGCTGGCGGTGTACATCGACAAGGTGCGCAGCCTGGAGAC
