[The description below was written by a language model from this plasmid's Addgene catalogue record.]
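Description:
mKO-LaminB1-10 is a mammalian expression plasmid that produces human lamin B1 (LMNB1) fused to the orange fluorescent protein mKO (monomeric Kusabira Orange). It is built on an mKO fluorescent-protein backbone of about 4.75 kb excluding the insert. The plasmid is propagated at high copy number in standard E. coli cloning strains under kanamycin selection. A neomycin resistance marker allows G418 selection of transfected mammalian cells, so stable lines can be derived in addition to transient expression. The record does not include a feature table, so the origin of replication and other backbone elements are not explicitly documented. The listed 3′ sequencing primer suggests that an SV40 polyadenylation signal lies downstream of the coding region.

The fusion is transcribed from the CMV promoter, which gives strong constitutive expression in most mammalian cell types. The record does not state the position of the tag. The name suggests that mKO lies at the N-terminus of lamin B1 and that the "10" refers to a linker length, but neither point is confirmed. Lamin B1 is an intermediate filament protein of the nuclear lamina, so the fusion is incorporated beneath the inner nuclear membrane and outlines the nuclear envelope with orange fluorescence. The recorded excitation maximum is 548 nm and the emission maximum is 561 nm.

The stated purpose of the construct is as a nuclear envelope localization marker. It is typically suited to live- or fixed-cell fluorescence microscopy, for example to visualise nuclear shape, or lamina breakdown and reassembly during mitosis. It can also be combined with green or far-red markers of other compartments in multicolour imaging.
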