Addgene plasmid #57846: mKO-LaminB1-10
Purpose: Localization: Nuclear Envelope, Excitation: 548, Emission: 561
Depositing lab: Michael Davidson. Depositing organization: Florida State University, Tallahassee.
Backbone
  Vector backbone: mKO
  Backbone size w/o insert (bp): 4750
  Vector type: Mammalian Expression
  Selectable markers: Neomycin (select with G418)
Growth in bacteria
  Bacterial resistance: Kanamycin, 50 μg/mL
  Growth temperature: 37°C
  Growth strain: DH5alpha
  Copy number: High Copy
Gene/Insert
  Gene/Insert name: LaminB1 (alt name: NM_005573.2)
  Species: H. sapiens (human)
  Entrez Gene: LMNB1 (a.k.a. ADLD, LMN, LMN2, LMNB, MCPH26)
  Promoter: CMV
  Tag / fusion protein: mKO
  Cloning method: Unknown
  Sequencing primers: 5′ CMV-F; 3′ SV40pA-R
Terms and licenses: Academic/Nonprofit Terms; Industry Terms: Not Available to Industry
Depositor comments: . Excitation = 548; Emission = 561
How to cite: mKO-LaminB1-10 was a gift from Michael Davidson (Addgene plasmid # 57846 ; http://n2t.net/addgene:57846 ; RRID:Addgene_57846)
